Addgene plasmid #111345: pRS315-cwc25 (aa 26-29 deleted)
Purpose: Cwc25 in pRS315(Leu) vector
Depositing lab: Christine Guthrie. Depositing organization: University of California, San Francisco (UCSF).
Backbone
  Vector backbone: pRS315
  Vector type: Yeast Expression
  Selectable markers: LEU2
Growth in bacteria
  Bacterial resistance: Ampicillin, 100 μg/mL
  Growth temperature: 37°C
  Growth strain: DH5alpha
  Copy number: Low Copy
Gene/Insert
  Gene/Insert name: CWC25 (alt name: YNL245C)
  Species: S. cerevisiae (budding yeast)
  Mutation: aa 26-29 deleted
  Tag / fusion protein: none
Terms and licenses: Academic/Nonprofit Terms; Industry Terms: Not Available to Industry
How to cite: pRS315-cwc25 (aa 26-29 deleted) was a gift from Christine Guthrie (Addgene plasmid # 111345 ; http://n2t.net/addgene:111345 ; RRID:Addgene_111345)
