[The description below was written by a language model from this plasmid's Addgene catalogue record and pLannotate feature annotations shown in this document.]
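Description:
pRS315-cwc25 (aa 26-29 deleted) is a yeast–E. coli shuttle plasmid built on the pRS315 backbone, a centromeric vector for Saccharomyces cerevisiae. In yeast it is maintained through a CEN6 centromere fused to an autonomously replicating sequence, which keeps it at roughly chromosomal copy number and gives stable segregation. It is selected by the LEU2 marker, expressed from its own promoter, which complements leucine auxotrophy. In bacteria it replicates from a ColE1/pUC-type origin and is selected with ampicillin through the β-lactamase gene. An f1 origin is also present, allowing single-stranded DNA production. Short annotated fragments of rop, bom, lacI, NFS1 and another yeast ORF are backbone remnants or flanking sequence carried along with the marker, not functional elements.

The insert is a mutant allele of CWC25 (YNL245C), a budding yeast gene involved in pre-mRNA splicing, lacking amino acids 26–29 and carrying no tag. It sits in the polylinker that interrupts the lacZα fragment, flanked by the T7 and T3 phage promoters, with the lac promoter and operator nearby. No yeast promoter is annotated. About 300 nt lie between the T7 promoter and the start of the coding sequence, which may be native upstream sequence, but the record does not state what drives expression in yeast. The record gives the purpose only as supplying Cwc25 on a LEU2 vector. Such a low-copy construct would suit testing the small deletion's effect on Cwc25 function in yeast, for example by complementation or plasmid-shuffle approaches, though these uses are not specified.
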