Features (pLannotate 1.2.2; 20 found; start..end, strand, type, name):
    100..118     +  promoter       T7 promoter: promoter for bacteriophage T7 RNA polymerase
    416..940     +  CDS            CWC25: CWC25_YEAST - Experimental evidence at protein level: Swiss-Prot protein existence level 1. Involved in pre-mRNA splicing. From Saccharomyces cerevisiae (strain ATCC 204508 / S288c) (Baker's yeast).
   1010..1028    -  promoter       T3 promoter: promoter for bacteriophage T3 RNA polymerase
   1073..1089    -  protein_bind   lac operator: The lac repressor binds to the lac operator to inhibit transcription in E. coli. This inhibition can be relieved by adding lactose or isopropyl-β-D-thiogalactopyranoside (IPTG). lac repressor encoded by lacI
   1097..1127    -  promoter       lac promoter: promoter for the E. coli lac operon
   1142..1163    -  protein_bind   CAP binding site: CAP binding activates transcription in the presence of cAMP. E. coli catabolite activator protein
   1176..1268    -  CDS            lacI (fragment): lac repressor; lacI; The lac repressor binds to the lac operator to inhibit transcription in E. coli. This inhibition can be relieved by adding lactose or isopropyl-β-D-thiogalactopyranoside (IPTG).
   1451..2039    -  rep_origin     ori: high-copy-number ColE1/pMB1/pBR322/pUC origin of replication
   2210..3070    -  CDS            AmpR: β-lactamase; bla; confers resistance to ampicillin, carbenicillin, and related antibiotics
   3071..3175    -  promoter       AmpR promoter: bla
   3212..3715    +  misc_feature   CEN/ARS: S. cerevisiae CEN6 centromere fused to an autonomously replicating sequence
   3784..3819    +  CDS            rop (fragment): Rop protein, which maintains plasmids at low copy number; rop
   3921..3971    +  misc_feature   bom (fragment): basis of mobility region from pBR322
   3970..4086    +  CDS            NFS1 (fragment): NFS1_YEAST - Also known as SPL1 From Saccharomyces cerevisiae (strain ATCC 204508 / S288c) (Baker's yeast).
   4448..5542    -  CDS            LEU2: 3-isopropylmalate dehydrogenase, required for leucine biosynthesis; S. cerevisiae LEU2; yeast auxotrophic marker
   5543..5950    -  promoter       LEU2 promoter: S. cerevisiae LEU2
   6090..6167    -  CDS            YO192_YEAST (fragment): Experimental evidence at protein level: Swiss-Prot protein existence level 1. From Saccharomyces cerevisiae (strain ATCC 204508 / S288c) (Baker's yeast).
   6198..6250    +  misc_feature   bom (fragment): basis of mobility region from pBR322
   6278..6706    -  rep_origin     f1 ori (sequence partly withheld): f1 bacteriophage origin of replication; arrow indicates direction of (+) strand synthesis
   6710..97      -  CDS            lacZα (fragment) (across the origin): LacZα fragment of β-galactosidase; lacZ fragment
>Addgene plasmid #111345 | pRS315-cwc25 (aa 26-29 deleted) | addgene full sequence | sequence record 217763 | Addgene NGS Result
CGCCAGCTGGCGAAAGGGGGATGTGCTGCAAGGCGATTAAGTTGGGTAACGCCAGGGTTTTCCCAGTCAC
GACGTTGTAAAACGACGGCCAGTGAATTGTAATACGACTCACTATAGGGCGAATTGGAGCTGTTCAAGGC
TTACGCCGAGTCGCTTACTCGCTGCTCGCTTTCTTTCTTAGTGTTGTTATCCTATATAAAACGTAACTGT
TTAGTTATTTAAGTCCAAGTGCATATTTACACTATAATATATAATATAACATCTCATCTTTTTTTATTTC
TTTTTCTTCTTCTCCCGCCGCGGGCTTACATACAGAGATATAAGAACAAGTGGTACGTAGCATGCAGCTT
CTCAAAAGAGATGAGCGTTCAGTTTTGAGTACAGGGAAGAAAGGCCAAATCGAGAGTACATTATCATGGG
GTCGGGCGATTTGAATCTGTTGAAATCATGGAATCCCAAGCTTATGAAAAATAGAAAAAAAGTATGGGAG
CTAATTACCGAACAGCAGAAGCTTAACACGCGATTGAAAGAAATTGAAAAAGAACGAGAACTAAATGAAC
TGCTGAACGAATCGAGCAAGGATAAGCCGGAGACTCTCAAGAATGACTTGGCTTTGAAGAAGTCGGGCTT
GGAATGGATGTATCAGGATGCAAAACTGAGTGACGAAAAGGAAGACTATTTATTAGGTAAGAAAAAACTA
GATTCATCTATACTAAACCAACCTGCAACACCGCCTGTAAGGGCGGCCACTACTATTTCCGCTTCTGGTG
CCGCAACATCCATAAGTTCGCAGAAGAAGAAGTCAAAATTGCTTAAAGATGATCCAATGAGTAAGTTTAA
GGTAACTAAACAACAAAGAAGAACTCCAGACTCAACAAAAAAAAGAGCAATGTCGCAACGAGGGAAACCG
TTGTCCAAGCCCGCTCCGGACCTAGACTACTAAACTTTCCTTTTCTTAGAGCTTGGTTCCTCGTCGGATA
GTGGCAAGTCCGGTACCCAGCTTTTGTTCCCTTTAGTGAGGGTTAATTTCGAGCTTGGCGTAATCATGGT
CATAGCTGTTTCCTGTGTGAAATTGTTATCCGCTCACAATTCCACACAACATACGAGCCGGAAGCATAAA
GTGTAAAGCCTGGGGTGCCTAATGAGTGAGCTAACTCACATTAATTGCGTTGCGCTCACTGCCCGCTTTC
CAGTCGGGAAACCTGTCGTGCCAGCTGCATTAATGAATCGGCCAACGCGCGGGGAGAGGCGGTTTGCGTA
TTGGGCGCTCTTCCGCTTCCTCGCTCACTGACTCGCTGCGCTCGGTCGTTCGGCTGCGGCGAGCGGTATC
AGCTCACTCAAAGGCGGTAATACGGTTATCCACAGAATCAGGGGATAACGCAGGAAAGAACATGTGAGCA
AAAGGCCAGCAAAAGGCCAGGAACCGTAAAAAGGCCGCGTTGCTGGCGTTTTTCCATAGGCTCCGCCCCC
CTGACGAGCATCACAAAAATCGACGCTCAAGTCAGAGGTGGCGAAACCCGACAGGACTATAAAGATACCA
GGCGTTTCCCCCTGGAAGCTCCCTCGTGCGCTCTCCTGTTCCGACCCTGCCGCTTACCGGATACCTGTCC
GCCTTTCTCCCTTCGGGAAGCGTGGCGCTTTCTCATAGCTCACGCTGTAGGTATCTCAGTTCGGTGTAGG
TCGTTCGCTCCAAGCTGGGCTGTGTGCACGAACCCCCCGTTCAGCCCGACCGCTGCGCCTTATCCGGTAA
CTATCGTCTTGAGTCCAACCCGGTAAGACACGACTTATCGCCACTGGCAGCAGCCACTGGTAACAGGATT
AGCAGAGCGAGGTATGTAGGCGGTGCTACAGAGTTCTTGAAGTGGTGGCCTAACTACGGCTACACTAGAA
GAACAGTATTTGGTATCTGCGCTCTGCTGAAGCCAGTTACCTTCGGAAAAAGAGTTGGTAGCTCTTGATC
CGGCAAACAAACCACCGCTGGTAGCGGTGGTTTTTTTGTTTGCAAGCAGCAGATTACGCGCAGAAAAAAA
GGATCTCAAGAAGATCCTTTGATCTTTTCTACGGGGTCTGACGCTCAGTGGAACGAAAACTCACGTTAAG
GGATTTTGGTCATGAGATTATCAAAAAGGATCTTCACCTAGATCCTTTTAAATTAAAAATGAAGTTTTAA
ATCAATCTAAAGTATATATGAGTAAACTTGGTCTGACAGTTACCAATGCTTAATCAGTGAGGCACCTATC
TCAGCGATCTGTCTATTTCGTTCATCCATAGTTGCCTGACTCCCCGTCGTGTAGATAACTACGATACGGG
AGGGCTTACCATCTGGCCCCAGTGCTGCAATGATACCGCGAGACCCACGCTCACCGGCTCCAGATTTATC
AGCAATAAACCAGCCAGCCGGAAGGGCCGAGCGCAGAAGTGGTCCTGCAACTTTATCCGCCTCCATCCAG
TCTATTAATTGTTGCCGGGAAGCTAGAGTAAGTAGTTCGCCAGTTAATAGTTTGCGCAACGTTGTTGCCA
TTGCTACAGGCATCGTGGTGTCACGCTCGTCGTTTGGTATGGCTTCATTCAGCTCCGGTTCCCAACGATC
AAGGCGAGTTACATGATCCCCCATGTTGTGCAAAAAAGCGGTTAGCTCCTTCGGTCCTCCGATCGTTGTC
AGAAGTAAGTTGGCCGCAGTGTTATCACTCATGGTTATGGCAGCACTGCATAATTCTCTTACTGTCATGC
CATCCGTAAGATGCTTTTCTGTGACTGGTGAGTACTCAACCAAGTCATTCTGAGAATAGTGTATGCGGCG
ACCGAGTTGCTCTTGCCCGGCGTCAATACGGGATAATACCGCGCCACATAGCAGAACTTTAAAAGTGCTC
ATCATTGGAAAACGTTCTTCGGGGCGAAAACTCTCAAGGATCTTACCGCTGTTGAGATCCAGTTCGATGT
AACCCACTCGTGCACCCAACTGATCTTCAGCATCTTTTACTTTCACCAGCGTTTCTGGGTGAGCAAAAAC
AGGAAGGCAAAATGCCGCAAAAAAGGGAATAAGGGCGACACGGAAATGTTGAATACTCATACTCTTCCTT
TTTCAATATTATTGAAGCATTTATCAGGGTTATTGTCTCATGAGCGGATACATATTTGAATGTATTTAGA
AAAATAAACAAATAGGGGTTCCGCGCACATTTCCCCGAAAAGTGCCACCTGGGTCCTTTTCATCACGTGC
TATAAAAATAATTATAATTTAAATTTTTTAATATAAATATATAAATTAAAAATAGAAAGTAAAAAAAGAA
ATTAAAGAAAAAATAGTTTTTGTTTTCCGAAGATGTAAAAGACTCTAGGGGGATCGCCAACAAATACTAC
CTTTTATCTTGCTCTTCCTGCTCTCAGGTATTAATGCCGAATTGTTTCATCTTGTCTGTGTAGAAGACCA
CACACGAAAATCCTGTGATTTTACATTTTACTTATCGTTAATCGAATGTATATCTATTTAATCTGCTTTT
CTTGTCTAATAAATATATATGTAAAGTACGCTTTTTGTTGAAATTTTTTAAACCTTTGTTTATTTTTTTT
TCTTCATTCCGTAACTCTTCTACCTTCTTTATTTACTTTCTAAAATCCAAATACAAAACATAAAAATAAA
TAAACACAGAGTAAATTCCCAAATTATTCCATCATTAAAAGATACGAGGCGCGTGTAAGTTACAGGCAAG
CGATCCGTCCTAAGAAACCATTATTATCATGACATTAACCTATAAAAATAGGCGTATCACGAGGCCCTTT
CGTCTCGCGCGTTTCGGTGATGACGGTGAAAACCTCTGACACATGCAGCTCCCGGAGACGGTCACAGCTT
GTCTGTAAGCGGATGCCGGGAGCAGACAAGCCCGTCAGGGCGCGTCAGCGGGTGTTGGCGGGTGTCGGGG
CTGGCTTAACTATGCGGCATCAGAGCAGATTGTACTGAGAGTGCACCATATCGACTACGTCGTTAAGGCC
GTTTCTGACAGAGTAAAATTCTTGAGGGAACTTTCACCATTATGGGAAATGGTTCAAGAAGGTATTGACT
TAAACTCCATCAAATGGTCAGGTCATTGAGTGTTTTTTATTTGTTGTATTTTTTTTTTTTTAGAGAAAAT
CCTCCAATATATAAATTAGGAATCATAGTTTCATGATTTTCTGTTACACCTAACTTTTTGTGTGGTGCCC
TCCTCCTTGTCAATATTAATGTTAAAGTGCAATTCTTTTTCCTTATCACGTTGAGCCATTAGTATCAATT
TGCTTACCTGTATTCCTTTACATCCTCCTTTTTCTCCTTCTTGATAAATGTATGTAGATTGCGTATATAG
TTTCGTCTACCCTATGAACATATTCCATTTTGTAATTTCGTGTCGTTTCTATTATGAATTTCATTTATAA
AGTTTATGTACAAATATCATAAAAAAAGAGAATCTTTTTAAGCAAGGATTTTCTTAACTTCTTCGGCGAC
AGCATCACCGACTTCGGTGGTACTGTTGGAACCACCTAAATCACCAGTTCTGATACCTGCATCCAAAACC
TTTTTAACTGCATCTTCAATGGCCTTACCTTCTTCAGGCAAGTTCAATGACAATTTCAACATCATTGCAG
CAGACAAGATAGTGGCGATAGGGTTGACCTTATTCTTTGGCAAATCTGGAGCAGAACCGTGGCATGGTTC
GTACAAACCAAATGCGGTGTTCTTGTCTGGCAAAGAGGCCAAGGACGCAGATGGCAACAAACCCAAGGAA
CCTGGGATAACGGAGGCTTCATCGGAGATGATATCACCAAACATGTTGCTGGTGATTATAATACCATTTA
GGTGGGTTGGGTTCTTAACTAGGATCATGGCGGCAGAATCAATCAATTGATGTTGAACCTTCAATGTAGG
GAATTCGTTCTTGATGGTTTCCTCCACAGTTTTTCTCCATAATCTTGAAGAGGCCAAAACATTAGCTTTA
TCCAAGGACCAAATAGGCAATGGTGGCTCATGTTGTAGGGCCATGAAAGCGGCCATTCTTGTGATTCTTT
GCACTTCTGGAACGGTGTATTGTTCACTATCCCAAGCGACACCATCACCATCGTCTTCCTTTCTCTTACC
AAAGTAAATACCTCCCACTAATTCTCTGACAACAACGAAGTCAGTACCTTTAGCAAATTGTGGCTTGATT
GGAGATAAGTCTAAAAGAGAGTCGGATGCAAAGTTACATGGTCTTAAGTTGGCGTACAATTGAAGTTCTT
TACGGATTTTTAGTAAACCTTGTTCAGGTCTAACACTACCGGTACCCCATTTAGGACCACCCACAGCACC
TAACAAAACGGCATCAGCCTTCTTGGAGGCTTCCAGCGCCTCATCTGGAAGTGGAACACCTGTAGCATCG
ATAGCAGCACCACCAATTAAATGATTTTCGAAATCGAACTTGACATTGGAACGAACATCAGAAATAGCTT
TAAGAACCTTAATGGCTTCGGCTGTGATTTCTTGACCAACGTGGTCACCTGGCAAAACGACGATCTTCTT
AGGGGCAGACATTAGAATGGTATATCCTTGAAATATATATATATATATTGCTGAAATGTAAAAGGTAAGA
AAAGTTAGAAAGTAAGACGATTGCTAACCACCTATTGGAAAAAACAATAGGTCCTTAAATAATATTGTCA
ACTTCAAGTATTGTGATGCAAGCATTTAGTCATGAACGCTTCTCTATTCTATATGAAAAGCCGGTTCCGG
CGCTCTCACCTTTCCTTTTTCTCCCAATTTTTCAGTTGAAAAAGGTATATGCGTCAGGCGACCTCTGAAA
TTAACAAAAAATTTCCAGTCATCGAATTTGATTCTGTGCGATAGCGCCCCTGTGTGTTCTCGTTATGTTG
AGGAAAAAAATAATGGTTGCTAAGAGATTCGAACTCTTGCATCTTACGATACCTGAGTATTCCCACAGTT
AACTGCGGTCAAGATATTTCTTGAATCAGGCGCCTTAGACCGCTCGGCCAAACAACCAATTACTTGTTGA
GAAATAGAGTATAATTATCCTATAAATATAACGTTTTTGAACACACATGAACAAGGAAGTACAGGACAAT
TGATTTTGAAGAGAATGTGGATTTTGATGTAATTGTTGGGATTCCATTTTTAATAAGGCAATAATATTAG
GTATGTAGATATACTAGAAGTTCTCCTCGACCGGTCGATATGCGGTGTGAAATACCGCACAGATGCGTAA
GGAGAAAATACCGCATCAGGAAATTGTAAGCGTTAATATTTTGTTAAAATTCGCGTTAAATTTTTGTTAA
ATCAGCTCATTTTTTAACCAATAGGCCGAAATCGGCAAAATCCCTTATAAATCAAAAGAATAGACCGAGA
TAGGGT
[37 nt withheld, positions 6377-6413]
AAAGAACGTGGACTCCAACGTCAAAGG
[49 nt withheld, positions 6441-6489]
T
[91 nt withheld, positions 6491-6581]
G
[124 nt withheld, positions 6583-6706]
CCATTCGCCATTCAGGCTGCGCAACTGTTGGGAAGGGCGATCGGTGCGGGCCTCTTCGCTATTA
